Addgene plasmid #125747: pCAG-sfGFP
Purpose: sfGFP without iCreERT2 fusion
Depositing lab: Mario Capecchi. Depositing organization: University of Utah. Publication: Lrig1 expression prospectively identifies stem cells in the ventricular-subventricular zone that are neurogenic throughout adult life. Nam HS, Capecchi MR. Neural Dev. 2020 Mar 17;15(1):3. doi: 10.1186/s13064-020-00139-5. PubMed 32183906.
Backbone
  Vector backbone: Custom
  Vector type: Mammalian Expression
Growth in bacteria
  Bacterial resistance: Ampicillin, 100 μg/mL
  Growth temperature: 30°C
  Growth strain: DH10B
  Copy number: High Copy
Gene/Insert
  Gene/Insert name: sfGFP
  Species: Synthetic
Resource information
  A portion of this plasmid was derived from a plasmid made by: CAG promoter is from pCAGGS obtained from BCCM/LMBP. sfGFP is from Sandia Biotech. WPRE is from Miguel Ramalho-Santos. bGH pA is from Neal Copeland. Backbone is from Stratagene.
Terms and licenses: Academic/Nonprofit Terms; Industry Terms: Not Available to Industry
Depositor comments: Similar to the situation with some other plasmids in this collection, the missing four nucleotides at the 5' end of the WPRE renders it unrecognizable to SnapGene, but the expression vector is functional. Nevertheless, for sfGFP expression, the depositor recommends the updated versions of this plasmid, PB CAG-sfGFP (https://www.addgene.org/133568/) or PB-CA sfGFP (https://www.addgene.org/159094/) that can also be used without the piggyBac transposase. Red fluorescent protein versions are also available: PB CAG-tdTomato (https://www.addgene.org/133569/) or PB-CA tdTomato (https://www.addgene.org/159095/)
How to cite: pCAG-sfGFP was a gift from Mario Capecchi (Addgene plasmid # 125747 ; http://n2t.net/addgene:125747 ; RRID:Addgene_125747)
