[The description below was written by a language model from this plasmid's Addgene catalogue record and pLannotate feature annotations shown in this document.]
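Description:
pCAG-sfGFP is a mammalian expression plasmid of about 6.6 kb, assembled on a custom backbone derived from a commercial cloning vector. In E. coli it is maintained through a high-copy ColE1/pUC-type origin and selected with ampicillin via the β-lactamase gene and its native promoter. Remnants of the parental cloning vector are still present around the expression cassette, including a lac promoter/operator region with a CAP binding site, fragments of lacI and lacZα, a T7 promoter, a short SV40 promoter fragment and an f1 phage origin. None of these has a stated role in the construct's function.

The payload is a single transcription unit driven by the CAG promoter, a strong, broadly active composite made of the human cytomegalovirus immediate-early enhancer, the chicken β-actin promoter and a chimeric chicken β-actin/rabbit β-globin intron. This directs expression of superfolder GFP, a rapidly maturing, constitutively fluorescent green protein derived from Aequorea victoria GFP. Downstream, a woodchuck hepatitis virus posttranscriptional regulatory element (WPRE) enhances transcript stability and expression, and a bovine growth hormone polyadenylation signal terminates the message. The depositor notes that the WPRE lacks four nucleotides at its 5' end, which can prevent some annotation software from recognising it, but that the vector is functional.

The stated purpose is to supply sfGFP on its own, without an iCreERT2 fusion, which suggests it is a companion to sfGFP–iCreERT2 constructs from the same collection. For routine sfGFP expression, the depositor recommends newer piggyBac-based versions, which also work without transposase and have tdTomato counterparts.
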