Features (pLannotate 1.2.2; 17 found; start..end, strand, type, name):
     24..128     +  promoter       AmpR promoter: bla
    129..989     +  CDS            AmpR: β-lactamase; bla; confers resistance to ampicillin, carbenicillin, and related antibiotics
   1160..1748    +  rep_origin     ori: high-copy-number ColE1/pMB1/pBR322/pUC origin of replication
   1931..2023    +  CDS            lacI (fragment): lac repressor; lacI; The lac repressor binds to the lac operator to inhibit transcription in E. coli. This inhibition can be relieved by adding lactose or isopropyl-β-D-thiogalactopyranoside (IPTG).
   2036..2057    +  protein_bind   CAP binding site: CAP binding activates transcription in the presence of cAMP. E. coli catabolite activator protein
   2072..2102    +  promoter       lac promoter: promoter for the E. coli lac operon
   2110..2126    +  protein_bind   lac operator: The lac repressor binds to the lac operator to inhibit transcription in E. coli. This inhibition can be relieved by adding lactose or isopropyl-β-D-thiogalactopyranoside (IPTG). lac repressor encoded by lacI
   2406..2785    +  enhancer       CMV enhancer: human cytomegalovirus immediate early enhancer
   2787..3066    +  promoter       chicken β-actin promoter: No description available
   3067..4083    +  intron         chimeric intron: chimera between introns from chicken β-actin and rabbit β-globin
   4152..4865    +  CDS            Superfolder GFP: Superfolder GFP is a basic (constitutively fluorescent) green fluorescent protein published in 2005, derived from Aequorea victoria. It is reported to be a very rapidly-maturing weak dimer.
   4877..5461    +  misc_feature   WPRE: woodchuck hepatitis virus posttranscriptional regulatory element
   5506..5730    +  polyA_signal   bGH poly(A) signal: bovine growth hormone polyadenylation signal
   5734..5755    +  promoter       SV40 promoter (fragment): SV40 enhancer and early promoter
   5928..5946    -  promoter       T7 promoter: promoter for bacteriophage T7 RNA polymerase
   5949..6106    +  CDS            lacZα (fragment): LacZα fragment of β-galactosidase; lacZ fragment
   6138..6566    -  rep_origin     f1 ori (sequence partly withheld): f1 bacteriophage origin of replication; arrow indicates direction of (+) strand synthesis
>Addgene plasmid #125747 | pCAG-sfGFP | addgene full sequence | sequence record 247196 | Addgene NGS Result
GTGGCACTTTTCGGGGAAATGTGCGCGGAACCCCTATTTGTTTATTTTTCTAAATACATTCAAATATGTA
TCCGCTCATGAGACAATAACCCTGATAAATGCTTCAATAATATTGAAAAAGGAAGAGTATGAGTATTCAA
CATTTCCGTGTCGCCCTTATTCCCTTTTTTGCGGCATTTTGCCTTCCTGTTTTTGCTCACCCAGAAACGC
TGGTGAAAGTAAAAGATGCTGAAGATCAGTTGGGTGCACGAGTGGGTTACATCGAACTGGATCTCAACAG
CGGTAAGATCCTTGAGAGTTTTCGCCCCGAAGAACGTTTTCCAATGATGAGCACTTTTAAAGTTCTGCTA
TGTGGCGCGGTATTATCCCGTATTGACGCCGGGCAAGAGCAACTCGGTCGCCGCATACACTATTCTCAGA
ATGACTTGGTTGAGTACTCACCAGTCACAGAAAAGCATCTTACGGATGGCATGACAGTAAGAGAATTATG
CAGTGCTGCCATAACCATGAGTGATAACACTGCGGCCAACTTACTTCTGACAACGATCGGAGGACCGAAG
GAGCTAACCGCTTTTTTGCACAACATGGGGGATCATGTAACTCGCCTTGATCGTTGGGAACCGGAGCTGA
ATGAAGCCATACCAAACGACGAGCGTGACACCACGATGCCTGTAGCAATGGCAACAACGTTGCGCAAACT
ATTAACTGGCGAACTACTTACTCTAGCTTCCCGGCAACAATTAATAGACTGGATGGAGGCGGATAAAGTT
GCAGGACCACTTCTGCGCTCGGCCCTTCCGGCTGGCTGGTTTATTGCTGATAAATCTGGAGCCGGTGAGC
GTGGGTCTCGCGGTATCATTGCAGCACTGGGGCCAGATGGTAAGCCCTCCCGTATCGTAGTTATCTACAC
GACGGGGAGTCAGGCAACTATGGATGAACGAAATAGACAGATCGCTGAGATAGGTGCCTCACTGATTAAG
CATTGGTAACTGTCAGACCAAGTTTACTCATATATACTTTAGATTGATTTAAAACTTCATTTTTAATTTA
AAAGGATCTAGGTGAAGATCCTTTTTGATAATCTCATGACCAAAATCCCTTAACGTGAGTTTTCGTTCCA
CTGAGCGTCAGACCCCGTAGAAAAGATCAAAGGATCTTCTTGAGATCCTTTTTTTCTGCGCGTAATCTGC
TGCTTGCAAACAAAAAAACCACCGCTACCAGCGGTGGTTTGTTTGCCGGATCAAGAGCTACCAACTCTTT
TTCCGAAGGTAACTGGCTTCAGCAGAGCGCAGATACCAAATACTGTTCTTCTAGTGTAGCCGTAGTTAGG
CCACCACTTCAAGAACTCTGTAGCACCGCCTACATACCTCGCTCTGCTAATCCTGTTACCAGTGGCTGCT
GCCAGTGGCGATAAGTCGTGTCTTACCGGGTTGGACTCAAGACGATAGTTACCGGATAAGGCGCAGCGGT
CGGGCTGAACGGGGGGTTCGTGCACACAGCCCAGCTTGGAGCGAACGACCTACACCGAACTGAGATACCT
ACAGCGTGAGCTATGAGAAAGCGCCACGCTTCCCGAAGGGAGAAAGGCGGACAGGTATCCGGTAAGCGGC
AGGGTCGGAACAGGAGAGCGCACGAGGGAGCTTCCAGGGGGAAACGCCTGGTATCTTTATAGTCCTGTCG
GGTTTCGCCACCTCTGACTTGAGCGTCGATTTTTGTGATGCTCGTCAGGGGGGCGGAGCCTATGGAAAAA
CGCCAGCAACGCGGCCTTTTTACGGTTCCTGGCCTTTTGCTGGCCTTTTGCTCACATGTTCTTTCCTGCG
TTATCCCCTGATTCTGTGGATAACCGTATTACCGCCTTTGAGTGAGCTGATACCGCTCGCCGCAGCCGAA
CGACCGAGCGCAGCGAGTCAGTGAGCGAGGAAGCGGAAGAGCGCCCAATACGCAAACCGCCTCTCCCCGC
GCGTTGGCCGATTCATTAATGCAGCTGGCACGACAGGTTTCCCGACTGGAAAGCGGGCAGTGAGCGCAAC
GCAATTAATGTGAGTTAGCTCACTCATTAGGCACCCCAGGCTTTACACTTTATGCTTCCGGCTCGTATGT
TGTGTGGAATTGTGAGCGGATAACAATTTCACACAGGAAACAGCTATGACCATGATTACGCCAAGCGCGC
AATTAAGTTTAAACAAGGGCAGGATGTGTCAAACTGCCAATAGAGAACTACTTACTCTTCAGGCTGAAGC
TGATGGAACAGGTAACAAAGGCAAACACTAATCATGATCAGCAAGATGAAGCAGAAAGGGAACAAGGGGA
TATTAAATGTGTATAGACACGCTAGAGAGATGGCTCAGCAGTTAAGAGAACTAGCTGGTCTTTCAGAGGT
CCTGAGATCAATACCGGTCATGGTCGACATTGATTATTGACTAGTTATTAATAGTAATCAATTACGGGGT
CATTAGTTCATAGCCCATATATGGAGTTCCGCGTTACATAACTTACGGTAAATGGCCCGCCTGGCTGACC
GCCCAACGACCCCCGCCCATTGACGTCAATAATGACGTATGTTCCCATAGTAACGCCAATAGGGACTTTC
CATTGACGTCAATGGGTGGAGTATTTACGGTAAACTGCCCACTTGGCAGTACATCAAGTGTATCATATGC
CAAGTACGCCCCCTATTGACGTCAATGACGGTAAATGGCCCGCCTGGCATTATGCCCAGTACATGACCTT
ATGGGACTTTCCTACTTGGCAGTACATCTACGTATTAGTCATCGCTATTACCATGGTCGAGGTGAGCCCC
ACGTTCTGCTTCACTCTCCCCATCTCCCCCCCCTCCCCACCCCCAATTTTGTATTTATTTATTTTTTAAT
TATTTTGTGCAGCGATGGGGGCGGGGGGGGGGGGGGGGGGCGCGCGCCAGGCGGGGCGGGGCGGGGCGAG
GGGCGGGGCGGGGCGAGGCGGAGAGGTGCGGCGGCAGCCAATCAGAGCGGCGCGCTCCGAAAGTTTCCTT
TTATGGCGAGGCGGCGGCGGCGGCGGCCCTATAAAAAGCGAAGCGCGCGGCGGGCGGGAGTCGCTGCGCG
CTGCCTTCGCCCCGTGCCCCGCTCCGCCGCCGCCTCGCGCCGCCCGCCCCGGCTCTGACTGACCGCGTTA
CTCCCACAGGTGAGCGGGCGGGACGGCCCTTCTCCTCCGGGCTGTAATTAGCGCTTGGTTTAATGACGGC
TTGTTTCTTTTCTGTGGCTGCGTGAAAGCCTTGAGGGGCTCCGGGAGGGCCCTTTGTGCGGGGGGAGCGG
CTCGGGGGGTGCGTGCGTGTGTGTGTGCGTGGGGAGCGCCGCGTGCGGCTCCGCGCTGCCCGGCGGCTGT
GAGCGCTGCGGGCGCGGCGCGGGGCTTTGTGCGCTCCGCAGTGTGCGCGAGGGGAGCGCGGCCGGGGGCG
GTGCCCCGCGGTGCGGGGGGGGCTGCGAGGGGAACAAAGGCTGCGTGCGGGGTGTGTGCGTGGGGGGGTG
AGCAGGGGGTGTGGGCGCGTCGGTCGGGCTGCAACCCCCCCTGCACCCCCCTCCCCGAGTTGCTGAGCAC
GGCCCGGCTTCGGGTGCGGGGCTCCGTACGGGGCGTGGCGCGGGGCTCGCCGTGCCGGGCGGGGGGTGGC
GGCAGGTGGGGGTGCCGGGCGGGGCGGGGCCGCCTCGGGCCGGGGAGGGCTCGGGGGAGGGGCGCGGCGG
CCCCCGGAGCGCCGGCGGCTGTCGAGGCGCGGCGAGCCGCAGCCATTGCCTTTTATGGTAATCGTGCGAG
AGGGCGCAGGGACTTCCTTTGTCCCAAATCTGTGCGGAGCCGAAATCTGGGAGGCGCCGCCGCACCCCCT
CTAGCGGGCGCGGGGCGAAGCGGTGCGGCGCCGGCAGGAAGGAAATGGGCGGGGAGGGCCTTCGTGCGTC
GCCGCGCCGCCGTCCCCTTCTCCCTCTCCAGCCTCGGGGCTGTCCGCGGGGGGACGGCTGCCTTCGGGGG
GGACGGGGCAGGGCGGGGTTCGGCTTCTGGCGTGTGACCGGCGGCTCTAGAGCCTCTGCTAACCATGTTC
ATGCCTTCTTCTTTTTCCTACAGCTCCTGGGCAACGTGCTGGTTATTGTGCTGTCTCATCATTTTGGCAA
AGAATTGCTAGCGCCGCCACCATGAGCAAAGGAGAAGAACTTTTCACTGGAGTTGTCCCAATTCTTGTTG
AATTAGATGGTGATGTTAATGGGCACAAATTTTCTGTCCGTGGAGAGGGTGAAGGTGATGCTACAAACGG
AAAACTCACCCTTAAATTTATTTGCACTACTGGAAAACTACCTGTTCCGTGGCCAACACTTGTCACTACT
CTGACCTATGGTGTTCAATGCTTTTCCCGTTATCCGGATCACATGAAACGGCATGACTTTTTCAAGAGTG
CCATGCCCGAAGGTTATGTACAGGAACGCACTATATCTTTCAAAGATGACGGGACCTACAAGACGCGTGC
TGAAGTCAAGTTTGAAGGTGATACCCTTGTTAATCGTATCGAGTTAAAGGGTATTGATTTTAAAGAAGAT
GGAAACATTCTTGGACACAAACTCGAGTACAACTTTAACTCACACAATGTATACATCACGGCAGACAAAC
AAAAGAATGGAATCAAAGCTAACTTCAAAATTCGCCACAACGTTGAAGATGGTTCCGTTCAACTAGCAGA
CCATTATCAACAAAATACTCCAATTGGCGATGGCCCTGTCCTTTTACCAGACAACCATTACCTGTCGACA
CAATCTGTCCTTTCGAAAGATCCCAACGAAAAGCGTGACCACATGGTCCTTCTTGAGTTTGTAACTGCTG
CTGGGATTACACATGGCATGGATGAGCTCTACAAATGATTAATTAAAACCTCTGGATTACAAAATTTGTG
AAAGATTGACTGGTATTCTTAACTATGTTGCTCCTTTTACGCTATGTGGATACGCTGCTTTAATGCCTTT
GTATCATGCTATTGCTTCCCGTATGGCTTTCATTTTCTCCTCCTTGTATAAATCCTGGTTGCTGTCTCTT
TATGAGGAGTTGTGGCCCGTTGTCAGGCAACGTGGCGTGGTGTGCACTGTGTTTGCTGACGCAACCCCCA
CTGGTTGGGGCATTGCCACCACCTGTCAGCTCCTTTCCGGGACTTTCGCTTTCCCCCTCCCTATTGCCAC
GGCGGAACTCATCGCCGCCTGCCTTGCCCGCTGCTGGACAGGGGCTCGGCTGTTGGGCACTGACAATTCC
GTGGTGTTGTCGGGGAAATCATCGTCCTTTCCTTGGCTGCTCGCCTGTGTTGCCACCTGGATTCTGCGCG
GGACGTCCTTCTGCTACGTCCCTTCGGCCCTCAATCCAGCGGACCTTCCTTCCCGCGGCCTGCTGCCGGC
TCTGCGGCCTCTTCCGCGTCTTCGCCTTCGCCCTCAGACGAGTCGGATCTCCCTTTGGGCCGCCTCCCCG
CAGGATCCACTAGAGCGGCCGCCTAGAGCTCGCTATCAGCCTCGACTGTGCCTTCTAGTTGCCAGCCATC
TGTTGTTTGCCCCTCCCCCGTGCCTTCCTTGACCCTGGAAGGTGCCACTCCCACTGTCCTTTCCTAATAA
AATGAGGAAATTGCATCGCATTGTCTGAGTAGGTGTCATTCTATTCTGGGGGGTGGGGTGGGGCAGGACA
GCAAGGGGGAGGATTGGGAAGACAATAGCAGGCATGCTGGGGATGCGGTGGGCTCTATGGCTTCTGAGGC
GGAAAGAACCAGCTGGGGCTCGACTAGAGCTTGCGGAACCCTTAAGCTTGTCATTCGAATTTAGACACCC
ACATGGTGGCTCATGACCATCTATCTATAAATGGATCTGATTTTCATGTCTGGCAGTGTACAGAAGCTAA
CTGAAGAAAGGTGGAAGACCCACAAGAGTTCAAGGTACCCAATTCGCCCTATAGTGAGTCGTATTACAAT
TCACTGGCCGTCGTTTTACAACGTCGTGACTGGGAAAACCCTGGCGTTACCCAACTTAATCGCCTTGCAG
CACATCCCCCTTTCGCCAGCTGGCGTAATAGCGAAGAGGCCCGCACCGATCGCCCTTCCCAACAGTTGCG
CAGCCTGAATGGCGAATGGCAAATTGTAAGCGTTAATATTTTGTTAAAATTCGCGTTAAATTTTTGTTAA
ATCAGCTCATTTTTTAACCAATAGGCCGAAATCGGCAAAATCCCTTATAAATCAAAAGAATAGACCGAGA
TAGGGT
[37 nt withheld, positions 6237-6273]
AAAGAACGTGGACTCCAACGTCAAAGG
[49 nt withheld, positions 6301-6349]
T
[91 nt withheld, positions 6351-6441]
G
[124 nt withheld, positions 6443-6566]
CAG
